Addgene plasmid #73227: pEcCas
Purpose: Constitutive expression of cas9 and inducible expression of lambda RED and sgRNA
Depositing lab: Sheng Yang. Depositing organization: CAS Center for Excellence in Molecular Plant Sciences ("CEMPS"). Publication: A modified pCas/pTargetF system for CRISPR-Cas9-assisted genome editing in Escherichia coli. Li Q, Sun B, Chen J, Zhang Y, Jiang Y, Yang S. Acta Biochim Biophys Sin (Shanghai). 2021 Apr 15;53(5):620-627. doi: 10.1093/abbs/gmab036. PubMed 33764372.
Backbone
  Vector backbone: pWM119
  Modifications to backbone: replaced Amp with Kan
  Vector type: Bacterial Expression, CRISPR ; Red recombinase
Growth in bacteria
  Bacterial resistance: Kanamycin, 50 μg/mL
  Growth temperature: 37°C
  Growth strain: DH5alpha
  Copy number: Low Copy
Gene/Insert 1
  Gene/Insert name: Cas9 (alt name: pCASsac)
  Species: S. pyogenes MGAS5005
  Promoter: native promoter
  Cloning method: Unknown
  Sequencing primers: 5′ pENTR-R; 3′ AraC-F-New
Gene/Insert 2
  Gene/Insert name: sgRNA
  Species: Synthetic
  Cloning method: Unknown
  Sequencing primers: 5′ unknown
Terms and licenses: Academic/Nonprofit Terms; Industry Terms: Not Available to Industry
How to cite: pEcCas was a gift from Sheng Yang (Addgene plasmid # 73227 ; http://n2t.net/addgene:73227 ; RRID:Addgene_73227)
