[The description below was written by a language model from this plasmid's Addgene catalogue record and pLannotate feature annotations shown in this document.]
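Description:
pEcCas is a low-copy bacterial helper plasmid for CRISPR-Cas9-assisted genome editing in Escherichia coli, a modified version of the Cas9-carrying partner in the two-plasmid pCas/pTargetF system. The recorded backbone is pWM119 with its ampicillin marker replaced by kanamycin resistance. The annotated full sequence (about 14.6 kb) shows a pSC101 origin together with its required Rep101 replication protein, which accounts for the low copy number, and an aph(3')-Ia KanR gene for selection. The record lists growth at 37°C.

The payload combines three functional modules. Streptococcus pyogenes Cas9 (from strain MGAS5005) is expressed constitutively from its native promoter. The λ Red genes gam, bet and exo sit downstream of the araBAD promoter, with the divergently transcribed araC regulator and a λ tL3 terminator. Adding L-arabinose therefore induces the recombination functions: Gam blocks RecBCD, Exo resects double-stranded DNA, and Beta anneals single strands to the target, promoting repair from a donor template. A third module places an sgRNA, consisting of a spacer fused to the S. pyogenes guide scaffold, under the rhamnose-inducible rhaB promoter, with the rhaS and rhaR activators supplied on the plasmid. The record does not state the sgRNA target. However, the short segment next to the scaffold matches a p15A origin fragment, which suggests the guide is directed at the replication origin of a companion targeting plasmid so that it can be cured on induction. A sacB cassette with its own promoter provides sucrose counter-selection, which would allow pEcCas itself to be removed once editing is complete.
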