Features (pLannotate 1.2.2; 18 found; start..end, strand, type, name):
    245..467     -  rep_origin     pSC101 ori: low-copy replication origin that requires the Rep101 protein
    960..1771    -  CDS            KanR (fragment): aminoglycoside phosphotransferase; aph(3')-Ia; confers resistance to kanamycin in bacteria or G418 (Geneticin®) in eukaryotes
   2119..6225    +  CDS            Cas9: Cas9 (Csn1) endonuclease from the Streptococcus pyogenes Type II CRISPR/Cas system generates RNA-guided double strand breaks in DNA
   6262..6318    -  promoter       AmpR promoter (fragment): bla
   6358..7233    -  CDS            araC: ARAC_ECOLI - Experimental evidence at protein level: Swiss-Prot protein existence level 1. Transcription factor that regulates the expression of several genes involved in the transport and metabolism of L-arabinose (PubMed:4362626, PubMed:328165, PubMed:6251457, PubMed:2962192, PubMed:6319708, PubMed:2231717, PubMed:1447222). Functions both as a positive and a negative regulator (PubMed:328165, PubMed:6251457). In the presence of arabinose, activates the expression of the araBAD, araE, araFGH and araJ promoters (PubMed:4362626, PubMed:328165, PubMed:6251457, PubMed:2962192, PubMed:6319708, Pub
   7260..7544    +  promoter       araBAD promoter: araBAD; promoter of the L-arabinose operon of E. coli; the araC regulatory gene is transcribed in the opposite direction (Guzman et al., 1995)
   7588..8004    +  CDS            Gam: inhibitor of the host RecBCD nuclease in the λ Red system; gam; protects the double-stranded DNA substrate for recombination
   8010..8795    +  CDS            Beta: single-stranded DNA binding recombinase in the λ Red system; bet; mediates pairing of a single-stranded DNA with a complementary target
   8792..9472    +  CDS            Exo: 5' to 3' double-stranded DNA exonuclease in the λ Red system; exo; creates 3' single-stranded DNA tails
   9473..9717    +  terminator     λ tL3 terminator: transcription terminator tL3 from phage λ
   9753..10053   +  promoter       sacB promoter (fragment): sacR; sacB promoter and control region
  10054..11475   +  CDS            SacB: secreted levansucrase that renders bacterial growth sensitive to sucrose; Bacillus subtilis sacB; negative selection marker
  11598..11673   -  misc_RNA       gRNA scaffold: guide RNA scaffold for the Streptococcus pyogenes CRISPR/Cas9 system
  11674..11697   +  rep_origin     p15A ori (fragment): Plasmids containing the medium-copy-number p15A origin of replication can be propagated in E. coli cells that contain a second plasmid with the ColE1 origin.
  11695..11813   -  promoter       rhaB promoter: promoter of the E. coli rhaBAD operon, conferring tight induction with L-rhamnose and repression with D-glucose in the presence of RhaR and RhaS (Giacalone et al., 2006)
  11959..12795   +  CDS            rhaS: positive regulator of the rhaB promoter; E. coli rhaS; activated by L-rhamnose
  12869..13717   +  CDS            rhaR: transcriptional activator of rhaR and rhaS; E. coli rhaR; needed for rhamnose-dependent activation of the rhaB promoter
  13836..197     -  CDS            Rep101 (across the origin): RepA protein needed for replication with the pSC101 origin; rep101
>Addgene plasmid #73227 | pEcCas | addgene full sequence | sequence record 419024 | Addgene NGS Result
GCATTTTCCCTACTGATGTTCATCATCTGAGCGTATTGGTTATAAGTGAACGATACCGTCCGTTCTTTCC
TTGTAGGGTTTTCAATCGTGGGGTTGAGTAGTGCCACACAGCATAAAATTAGCTTGGTTTCATGCTCCGT
TAAGTCATAGCGACTAATCGCTAGTTCATTTGCTTTGAAAACAACTAATTCAGACATACATCTCAATTGG
TCTAGGTGATTTTAATCACTATACCAATTGAGATGGGCTAGTCAATGATAATTACTAGTCCTTTTCCTTT
GAGTTGTGGGTATCTGTAAATTCTGCTAGACCTTTGCTGGAAAACTTGTAAATTCTGCTAGACCCTCTGT
AAATTCCGCTAGACCTTTGTGTGTTTTTTTTGTTTATATTCAAGTGGTTATAATTTATAGAATAAAGAAA
GAATAAAAAAAGATAAAAAGAATAGATCCCAGCCCTGTGTATAACTCACTACTTTAGTCAGTTCCGCAGT
ATTACAAAAGGATGTCGCAAACGCTGTTTGCTCCTCTACAAAACAGACCTTAAAACCCTAAAGGCTTAAG
TAGCACCCTCGCAAGCTCGGGCAAATCGCTGAATATTCCTTTTGTCTCCGACCATCAGGCACCTGAGTCG
CTGTCTTTTTCGTGACATTCAGTTCGCTGCGCTCACGGCTCTGGCAGTGAATGGGGGTAAATGGCACTAC
AGGCGCCTTTTATGGATTCATGCAAGGAAACTACCCATAATACAAGAAAAGCCCGTCACGGGCTTCTCAG
GGCGTTTTATGGCGGGTCTGCTATGTGGTGCTATCTGACTTTTTGCTGTTCAGCAGTTCCTGCCCTCTGA
TTTTCCAGTCTGACCACTTCGGATTATCCCGTGACAGGTCATTCAGACTGGCTAATGCACCCAGTAAGGC
AGCGGTATCATCAACCCACTGCAGCAACCAATTAACCAATTCTGATTATAAAAACTCATCGAGCATCAAA
TGAAACTGCAATTTATTCATATCAGGATTATCAATACCATATTTTTGAAAAAGCCGTTTCTGTAATGAAG
GAGAAAACTCACCGAGGCAGTTCCATAGGATGGCAAGATCCTGGTATCGGTCTGCGATTCCGACTCGTCC
AACATCAATACAACCTATTAATTTCCCCTCGTCAAAAATAAGGTTATCAAGTGAGAAATCACCATGAGTG
ACGACTGAATCCGGTGAGAATGGCAAAAGCTTATGCATTTCTTTCCAGACTTGTTCAACAGGCCAGCCAT
TACGCTCGTCATCAAAATCACTCGCATCAACCAAACCGTTATTCATTCGTGATTGCGCCTGAGCGAGACG
AAATACGCGATCGCTGTTAAAAGGACAATTACAAACAGGAATCGAATGCAACCGGCGCAGGAACACTGCC
AGCGCATCAACAATATTTTCACCTGAATCAGGATATTCTTCTAATACCTGGAATGCTGTTTTCCCGGGGA
TCGCAGTGGTGAGTAACCATGCATCATCAGGAGTACGGATAAAATGCTTGATGGTCGGAAGAGGCATAAA
TTCCGTCAGCCAGTTTAGTCTGACCATCTCATCTGTAACATCATTGGCAACGCTACCTTTGCCATGTTTC
AGAAACAACTCTGGCGCATCGGGCTTCCCATACAATCGATAGATTGTCGCACCTGATTGCCCGACATTAT
CGCGAGCCCATTTATACCCATATAAATCAGCATCCATGTTGGAATTTAATCGCGGCCTCGAGCAAGACGT
TTCCCGTTGAATATGGCTCATAACACCCCTTGTATTACTGTTTATGTAAGCAGACAGTTTTATTGTTCAT
GATGATATATTTTTATCTTGTGCAATGTAACATCAGAGATTTTGAGACACAACGTGGCTTTCCCTGCAGC
TGAACAATACTTAATACTATAGAATGATAACAAAATAAACTACTTTTTAAAAGAATTTTGTGTTATAATC
TATTTATTATTAAGTATTGGGTAATATTTTTTGAAGAGATATTTTGAAAAAGAAAAATTAAAGCATATTA
AACTAATTTCGGAGGTCATTAAAACTATTATTGAAATCATCAAACTCATTATGGATTTAATTTAAACTTT
TTATTTTAGGAGGCAAAAATGGATAAGAAATACTCAATAGGCTTAGATATCGGCACAAATAGCGTCGGAT
GGGCGGTGATCACTGATGATTATAAGGTTCCGTCTAAAAAGTTCAAGGTTCTGGGAAATACAGACCGCCA
CAGTATCAAAAAAAATCTTATAGGGGCTCTTTTATTTGACAGTGGAGAGACAGCGGAAGCGACTCGTCTC
AAACGGACAGCTCGTAGAAGGTATACACGTCGGAAGAATCGTATTTGTTATCTACAGGAGATTTTTTCAA
ATGAGATGGCGAAAGTAGATGATAGTTTCTTTCATCGACTTGAAGAGTCTTTTTTGGTGGAAGAAGACAA
GAAGCATGAACGTCATCCTATTTTTGGAAATATAGTAGATGAAGTTGCTTATCATGAGAAATATCCAACT
ATCTATCATCTGCGAAAAAAATTGGTAGATTCTACTGATAAAGCGGATTTGCGCTTAATCTATTTGGCCT
TAGCGCATATGATTAAGTTTCGTGGTCATTTTTTGATTGAGGGAGATTTAAATCCTGATAATAGTGATGT
GGACAAACTATTTATCCAGTTGGTACAAACCTACAATCAATTATTTGAAGAAAACCCTATTAACGCAAGT
GGAGTAGATGCTAAAGCGATTCTTTCTGCACGATTGAGTAAATCAAGACGATTAGAAAATCTCATTGCTC
AGCTCCCCGGTGAGAAGAAAAATGGCTTATTTGGGAATCTCATTGCTTTGTCATTGGGTTTGACCCCTAA
TTTTAAATCAAATTTTGATTTGGCAGAAGATGCTAAATTACAGCTTTCAAAAGATACTTACGATGATGAT
TTAGATAATTTATTGGCGCAAATTGGAGATCAATATGCTGATTTGTTTTTGGCAGCTAAGAATTTATCAG
ATGCTATTTTACTTTCAGATATCCTAAGAGTAAATACTGAAATAACTAAGGCTCCCCTATCAGCTTCAAT
GATTAAACGCTACGATGAACATCATCAAGACTTGACTCTTTTAAAAGCTTTAGTTCGACAACAACTTCCA
GAAAAGTATAAAGAAATCTTTTTTGATCAATCAAAAAACGGATATGCAGGTTATATTGATGGGGGAGCTA
GCCAAGAAGAATTTTATAAATTTATCAAACCAATTTTAGAAAAAATGGATGGTACTGAGGAATTATTGGT
GAAACTAAATCGTGAAGATTTGCTGCGCAAGCAACGGACCTTTGACAACGGCTCTATTCCCCATCAAATT
CACTTGGGTGAGCTGCATGCTATTTTGAGAAGACAAGAAGACTTTTATCCATTTTTAAAAGACAATCGTG
AGAAGATTGAAAAAATCTTGACTTTTCGAATTCCTTATTATGTTGGTCCATTGGCGCGTGGCAATAGTCG
TTTTGCATGGATGACTCGGAAGTCTGAAGAAACAATTACCCCATGGAATTTTGAAGAAGTTGTCGATAAA
GGTGCTTCAGCTCAATCATTTATTGAACGCATGACAAACTTTGATAAAAATCTTCCAAATGAAAAAGTAC
TACCAAAACATAGTTTGCTTTATGAGTATTTTACGGTTTATAACGAATTGACAAAGGTCAAATATGTTAC
TGAAGGAATGCGAAAACCAGCATTTCTTTCAGGTGAACAGAAGAAAGCCATTGTTGATTTACTCTTCAAA
ACAAATCGAAAAGTAACCGTTAAGCAATTAAAAGAAGATTATTTCAAAAAAATAGAATGTTTTGATAGTG
TTGAAATTTCAGGAGTTGAAGATAGATTTAATGCTTCATTAGGTACCTACCATGATTTGCTAAAAATTAT
TAAAGATAAAGATTTTTTGGATAATGAAGAAAATGAAGATATCTTAGAGGATATTGTTTTAACATTGACC
TTATTTGAAGATAGGGAGATGATTGAGGAAAGACTTAAAACATATGCTCACCTCTTTGATGATAAGGTGA
TGAAACAGCTTAAACGTCGCCGTTATACTGGTTGGGGACGTTTGTCTCGAAAATTGATTAATGGTATTAG
GGATAAGCAATCTGGCAAAACAATATTAGATTTTTTGAAATCAGATGGTTTTGCCAATCGCAATTTTATG
CAGCTGATCCATGATGATAGTTTGACATTTAAAGAAGACATTCAAAAAGCACAAGTGTCTGGACAAGGCG
ATAGTTTACATGAACATATTGCAAATTTAGCTGGTAGCCCTGCTATTAAAAAAGGTATTTTACAGACTGT
AAAAGTTGTTGATGAATTGGTCAAAGTAATGGGGCGGCATAAGCCAGAAAATATCGTTATTGAAATGGCA
CGTGAAAATCAGACAACTCAAAAGGGCCAGAAAAATTCGCGAGAGCGTATGAAACGAATCGAAGAAGGTA
TCAAAGAATTAGGAAGTCAGATTCTTAAAGAGCATCCTGTTGAAAATACTCAATTGCAAAATGAAAAGCT
CTATCTCTATTATCTCCAAAATGGAAGAGACATGTATGTGGACCAAGAATTAGATATTAATCGTTTAAGT
GATTATGATGTCGATCACATTGTTCCACAAAGTTTCCTTAAAGACGATTCAATAGACAATAAGGTCTTAA
CGCGTTCTGATAAAAATCGTGGTAAATCGGATAACGTTCCAAGTGAAGAAGTAGTCAAAAAGATGAAAAA
CTATTGGAGACAACTTCTAAACGCCAAGTTAATCACTCAACGTAAGTTTGATAATTTAACGAAAGCTGAA
CGTGGAGGTTTGAGTGAACTTGATAAAGCTGGTTTTATCAAACGCCAATTGGTTGAAACTCGCCAAATCA
CTAAGCATGTGGCACAAATTTTGGATAGTCGCATGAATACTAAATACGATGAAAATGATAAACTTATTCG
AGAGGTTAAAGTGATTACCTTAAAATCTAAATTAGTTTCTGACTTCCGAAAAGATTTCCAATTCTATAAA
GTACGTGAGATTAACAATTACCATCATGCCCATGATGCGTATCTAAATGCCGTCGTTGGAACTGCTTTGA
TTAAGAAATATCCAAAACTTGAATCGGAGTTTGTCTATGGTGATTATAAAGTTTATGATGTTCGTAAAAT
GATTGCTAAGTCTGAGCAAGAAATAGGCAAAGCAACCGCAAAATATTTCTTTTACTCTAATATCATGAAC
TTCTTCAAAACAGAAATTACACTTGCAAATGGAGAGATTCGCAAACGCCCTCTAATCGAAACTAATGGGG
AAACTGGAGAAATTGTCTGGGATAAAGGGCGAGATTTTGCCACAGTGCGCAAAGTATTGTCCATGCCCCA
AGTCAATATTGTCAAGAAAACAGAAGTACAGACAGGCGGATTCTCCAAGGAGTCAATTTTACCAAAAAGA
AATTCGGACAAGCTTATTGCTCGTAAAAAAGACTGGGATCCAAAAAAATATGGTGGTTTTGATAGTCCAA
CGGTAGCTTATTCAGTCCTAGTGGTTGCTAAGGTGGAAAAAGGGAAATCGAAGAAGTTAAAATCCGTTAA
AGAGTTACTAGGGATCACAATTATGGAAAGAAGTTCCTTTGAAAAAAATCCGATTGACTTTTTAGAAGCT
AAAGGATATAAGGAAGTTAAAAAAGACTTAATCATTAAACTACCTAAATATAGTCTTTTTGAGTTAGAAA
ACGGTCGTAAACGGATGCTGGCTAGTGCCGGAGAATTACAAAAAGGAAATGAGCTGGCTCTGCCAAGCAA
ATATGTGAATTTTTTATATTTAGCTAGTCATTATGAAAAGTTGAAGGGTAGTCCAGAAGATAACGAACAA
AAACAATTGTTTGTGGAGCAGCATAAGCATTATTTAGATGAGATTATTGAGCAAATCAGTGAATTTTCTA
AGCGTGTTATTTTAGCAGATGCCAATTTAGATAAAGTTCTTAGTGCATATAACAAACATAGAGACAAACC
AATACGTGAACAAGCAGAAAATATTATTCATTTATTTACGTTGACGAATCTTGGAGCTCCCGCTGCTTTT
AAATATTTTGATACAACAATTGATCGTAAACGATATACGTCTACAAAAGAAGTTTTAGATGCCACTCTTA
TCCATCAATCCATCACTGGTCTTTATGAAACACGCATTGATTTGAGTCAGCTAGGAGGTGACTGAAGTAT
ATTTTAGATGAAGATTATTTCTTAATCTAGACATGAGCGGATACATATTTGAATGTATTTAGAAAAATAA
ACAAATAGGGGTTCCGCGCACATTTCCCCGAAAAGTGCCACCTGCATCGATTTATTATGACAACTTGACG
GCTACATCATTCACTTTTTCTTCACAACCGGCACGGAACTCGCTCGGGCTGGCCCCGGTGCATTTTTTAA
ATACCCGCGAGAAGTAGAGTTGATCGTCAAAACCAACATTGCGACCGACGGTGGCGATAGGCATCCGGGT
GGTGCTCAAAAGCAGCTTCGCCTGGCTGATACGTTGGTCCTCGCGCCAGCTTAAGACGCTAATCCCTAAC
TGCTGGCGGAAAAGATGTGACAGACGCGACGGCGACAAGCAAACATGCTGTGCGACGCTGGCGATATCAA
AATTGCTGTCTGCCAGGTGATCGCTGATGTACTGACAAGCCTCGCGTACCCGATTATCCATCGGTGGATG
GAGCGACTCGTTAATCGCTTCCATGCGCCGCAGTAACAATTGCTCAAGCAGATTTATCGCCAGCAGCTCC
GAATAGCGCCCTTCCCCTTGCCCGGCGTTAATGATTTGCCCAAACAGGTCGCTGAAATGCGGCTGGTGCG
CTTCATCCGGGCGAAAGAACCCCGTATTGGCAAATATTGACGGCCAGTTAAGCCATTCATGCCAGTAGGC
GCGCGGACGAAAGTAAACCCACTGGTGATACCATTCGCGAGCCTCCGGATGACGACCGTAGTGATGAATC
TCTCCTGGCGGGAACAGCAAAATATCACCCGGTCGGCAAACAAATTCTCGTCCCTGATTTTTCACCACCC
CCTGACCGCGAATGGTGAGATTGAGAATATAACCTTTCATTCCCAGCGGTCGGTCGATAAAAAAATCGAG
ATAACCGTTGGCCTCAATCGGCGTTAAACCCGCCACCAGATGGGCATTAAACGAGTATCCCGGCAGCAGG
GGATCATTTTGCGCTTCAGCCATACTTTTCATACTCCCGCCATTCAGAGAAGAAACCAATTGTCCATATT
GCATCAGACATTGCCGTCACTGCGTCTTTTACTGGCTCTTCTCGCTAACCAAACCGGTAACCCCGCTTAT
TAAAAGCATTCTGTAACAAAGCGGGACCAAAGCCATGACAAAAACGCGTAACAAAAGTGTCTATAATCAC
GGCAGAAAAGTCCACATTGATTATTTGCACGGCGTCACACTTTGCTATGCCATAGCATTTTTATCCATAA
GATTAGCGGATCCTACCTGACGCTTTTTATCGCAACTCTCTACTGTTTCTCCATACCCGTTTTTTTGGGA
ATTCGAGCTCTAAGGAGGTTATAAAAAATGGATATTAATACTGAAACTGAGATCAAGCAAAAGCATTCAC
TAACCCCCTTTCCTGTTTTCCTAATCAGCCCGGCATTTCGCGGGCGATATTTTCACAGCTATTTCAGGAG
TTCAGCCATGAACGCTTATTACATTCAGGATCGTCTTGAGGCTCAGAGCTGGGCGCGTCACTACCAGCAG
CTCGCCCGTGAAGAGAAAGAGGCAGAACTGGCAGACGACATGGAAAAAGGCCTGCCCCAGCACCTGTTTG
AATCGCTATGCATCGATCATTTGCAACGCCACGGGGCCAGCAAAAAATCCATTACCCGTGCGTTTGATGA
CGATGTTGAGTTTCAGGAGCGCATGGCAGAACACATCCGGTACATGGTTGAAACCATTGCTCACCACCAG
GTTGATATTGATTCAGAGGTATAAAACGAATGAGTACTGCACTCGCAACGCTGGCTGGGAAGCTGGCTGA
ACGTGTCGGCATGGATTCTGTCGACCCACAGGAACTGATCACCACTCTTCGCCAGACGGCATTTAAAGGT
GATGCCAGCGATGCGCAGTTCATCGCATTACTGATCGTTGCCAACCAGTACGGCCTTAATCCGTGGACGA
AAGAAATTTACGCCTTTCCTGATAAGCAGAATGGCATCGTTCCGGTGGTGGGCGTTGATGGCTGGTCCCG
CATCATCAATGAAAACCAGCAGTTTGATGGCATGGACTTTGAGCAGGACAATGAATCCTGTACATGCCGG
ATTTACCGCAAGGACCGTAATCATCCGATCTGCGTTACCGAATGGATGGATGAATGCCGCCGCGAACCAT
TCAAAACTCGCGAAGGCAGAGAAATCACGGGGCCGTGGCAGTCGCATCCCAAACGGATGTTACGTCATAA
AGCCATGATTCAGTGTGCCCGTCTGGCCTTCGGATTTGCTGGTATCTATGACAAGGATGAAGCCGAGCGC
ATTGTCGAAAATACTGCATACACTGCAGAACGTCAGCCGGAACGCGACATCACTCCGGTTAACGATGAAA
CCATGCAGGAGATTAACACTCTGCTGATCGCCCTGGATAAAACATGGGATGACGACTTATTGCCGCTCTG
TTCCCAGATATTTCGCCGCGACATTCGTGCATCGTCAGAACTGACACAGGCCGAAGCAGTAAAAGCTCTT
GGATTCCTGAAACAGAAAGCCGCAGAGCAGAAGGTGGCAGCATGACACCGGACATTATCCTGCAGCGTAC
CGGGATCGATGTGAGAGCTGTCGAACAGGGGGATGATGCGTGGCACAAATTACGGCTCGGCGTCATCACC
GCTTCAGAAGTTCACAACGTGATAGCAAAACCCCGCTCCGGAAAGAAGTGGCCTGACATGAAAATGTCCT
ACTTCCACACCCTGCTTGCTGAGGTTTGCACCGGTGTGGCTCCGGAAGTTAACGCTAAAGCACTGGCCTG
GGGAAAACAGTACGAGAACGACGCCAGAACCCTGTTTGAATTCACTTCCGGCGTGAATGTTACTGAATCC
CCGATCATCTATCGCGACGAAAGTATGCGTACCGCCTGCTCTCCCGATGGTTTATGCAGTGACGGCAACG
GCCTTGAACTGAAATGCCCGTTTACCTCCCGGGATTTCATGAAGTTCCGGCTCGGTGGTTTCGAGGCCAT
AAAGTCAGCTTACATGGCCCAGGTGCAGTACAGCATGTGGGTGACGCGAAAAAATGCCTGGTACTTTGCC
AACTATGACCCGCGTATGAAGCGTGAAGGCCTGCATTATGTCGTGATTGAGCGGGATGAAAAGTACATGG
CGAGTTTTGACGAGATCGTGCCGGAGTTCATCGAAAAAATGGACGAGGCACTGGCTGAAATTGGTTTTGT
ATTTGGGGAGCAATGGCGATGACGCATCCTCACGATAATATCCGGGTAGGCGCAATCACTTTCGTCTACT
CCGTTACAAAGCGAGGCTGGGTATTTCCCGGCCTTTCTGTTATCCGAAATCCACTGAAAGCACAGCGGCT
GGCTGAGGAGATAAATAATAAACGAGGGGCTGTATGCACAAAGCATCTTCTGTTGAGTTAAGAACGAGTA
TCGAGATGGCACATAGCCTTGCTCAAATTGGAATCAGGTTTGTGCCAATACCAGTAGAAACAGACGAAGA
ATCCATGGGTATGGACAGATCCTCTTTAGGCCCGTAGTCTGCAAATCCTTTTATGATTTTCTATCAAACA
AAAGAGGAAAATAGACCAGTTGCAATCCAAACGAGAGTCTAATAGAATGAGGTCGAAAAGTAAATCGCGC
GGGTTTGTTACTGATAAAGCAGGCAAGACCTAAAATGTGTAAAGGGCAAAGTGTATACTTTGGCGTCACC
CCTTACATATTTTAGGTCTTTTTTTATTGTGCGTAACTAACTTGCCATCTTCAAACAGGAGGGCTGGAAG
AAGCAGACCGCTAACACAGTACATAAAAAAGGAGACATGAACGATGAACATCAAAAAGTTTGCAAAACAA
GCAACAGTATTAACCTTTACTACCGCACTGCTGGCAGGAGGCGCAACTCAAGCGTTTGCGAAAGAAACGA
ACCAAAAGCCATATAAGGAAACATACGGCATTTCCCATATTACACGCCATGATATGCTGCAAATCCCTGA
ACAGCAAAAAAATGAAAAATATCAAGTTCCTGAATTCGATTCGTCCACAATTAAAAATATCTCTTCTGCA
AAAGGCCTGGACGTTTGGGACAGCTGGCCATTACAAAACGCTGACGGCACTGTCGCAAACTATCACGGCT
ACCACATCGTCTTTGCATTAGCCGGAGATCCTAAAAATGCGGATGACACATCGATTTACATGTTCTATCA
AAAAGTCGGCGAAACTTCTATTGACAGCTGGAAAAACGCTGGCCGCGTCTTTAAAGACAGCGACAAATTC
GATGCAAATGATTCTATCCTAAAAGACCAAACACAAGAATGGTCAGGTTCAGCCACATTTACATCTGACG
GAAAAATCCGTTTATTCTACACTGATTTCTCCGGTAAACATTACGGCAAACAAACACTGACAACTGCACA
AGTTAACGTATCAGCATCAGACAGCTCTTTGAACATCAACGGTGTAGAGGATTATAAATCAATCTTTGAC
GGTGACGGAAAAACGTATCAAAATGTACAGCAGTTCATCGATGAAGGCAACTACAGCTCAGGCGACAACC
ATACGCTGAGAGATCCTCACTACGTAGAAGATAAAGGCCACAAATACTTAGTATTTGAAGCAAACACTGG
AACTGAAGATGGCTACCAAGGCGAAGAATCTTTATTTAACAAAGCATACTATGGCAAAAGCACATCATTC
TTCCGTCAAGAAAGTCAAAAACTTCTGCAAAGCGATAAAAAACGCACGGCTGAGTTAGCAAACGGCGCTC
TCGGTATGATTGAGCTAAACGATGATTACACACTGAAAAAAGTGATGAAACCGCTGATTGCATCTAACAC
AGTAACAGATGAAATTGAACGCGCGAACGTCTTTAAAATGAACGGCAAATGGTACCTGTTCACTGACTCC
CGCGGATCAAAAATGACGATTGACGGCATTACGTCTAACGATATTTACATGCTTGGTTATGTTTCTAATT
CTTTAACTGGCCCATACAAGCCGCTGAACAAAACTGGCCTTGTGTTAAAAATGGATCTTGATCCTAACGA
TGTAACCTTTACTTACTCACACTTCGCTGTACCTCAAGCGAAAGGAAACAATGTCGTGATTACAAGCTAT
ATGACAAACAGAGGATTCTACGCAGACAAACAATCAACGTTTGCGCCAAGCTTCCTGCTGAACATCAAAG
GCAAGAAAACATCTGTTGTCAAAGACAGCATCCTTGAACAAGGACAATTAACAGTTAACAAATAAAAACG
CAAAAGAAAATGCCGATATCCTATTGGCATTTTCTTTTATTTCTTATCAACATAAAGGTGAATCCCATAT
GAACTATATAAAAGCAGGCAAATGGCTAACCGTATTCCTCAAAAAAAGCACCGACTCGGTGCCACTTTTT
CAAGTTGATAACGGACTAGCCTTATTTTAACTTGCTATTTCTAGCTCTAAAACGGTTGGACTCAAGACGA
TAGTTACGACCAGTCTAAAAAGCGCCTGAATTCGCGACCTTCTCGTTACTGACAGGAAAATGGGCCATTG
GCAACCAGGGAAAGATGAACGTGATGATGTTCACAATTTGCTGAATTGTGGTGATGTGATGCTCACCGCA
TTTCCTGAAAATTCACGCTGTATCTTGAAAAATCGACGTTTTTTACGTGGTTTTCCGTCGAAAATTTAAG
GTAAGAACCTGACCTCGTGATTACTATTTCGCCGTGTTGACGACATCAGGAGGCCAGTATGACCGTATTA
CATAGTGTGGATTTTTTTCCGTCTGGTAACGCGTCCGTGGCGATAGAACCCCGGCTCCCGCAGGCGGATT
TTCCTGAACATCATCATGATTTTCATGAAATTGTGATTGTCGAACATGGCACGGGTATTCATGTGTTTAA
TGGGCAGCCCTATACCATCACCGGTGGCACGGTCTGTTTCGTACGCGATCATGATCGGCATCTGTATGAA
CATACCGATAATCTGTGTCTGACCAATGTGCTGTATCGCTCGCCGGATCGATTTCAGTTTCTCGCCGGGC
TGAATCAGTTGCTGCCACAAGAGCTGGATGGGCAGTATCCGTCTCACTGGCGCGTTAACCACAGCGTATT
GCAGCAGGTGCGACAGCTGGTTGCACAGATGGAACAGCAGGAAGGGGAAAATGATTTACCCTCGACCGCC
AGTCGCGAGATCTTGTTTATGCAATTACTGCTCTTGCTGCGTAAAAGCAGTTTGCAGGAGAACCTGGAAA
ACAGCGCATCACGTCTCAACTTGCTTCTGGCCTGGCTGGAGGACCATTTTGCCGATGAGGTGAATTGGGA
TGCCGTGGCGGATCAATTTTCTCTTTCACTGCGTACGCTACATCGGCAGCTTAAGCAGCAAACGGGACTG
ACGCCTCAGCGATACCTGAACCGCCTGCGACTGATGAAAGCCCGACATCTGCTACGCCACAGCGAGGCCA
GCGTTACTGACATCGCCTATCGCTGTGGATTCAGCGACAGTAACCACTTTTCGACGCTTTTTCGCCGAGA
GTTTAACTGGTCACCGCGTGATATTCGCCAGGGACGGGATGGCTTTCTGCAATAACGCGAATCTTCTCAA
CGTATTTGTACGCCATATTGCGAATAATCAACTTCGTTCTCTGGCCGAGGTAGCCACGGTGGCGCATCAG
TTAAAACTTCTCAAAGATGATTTTTTTGCCAGCGACCAGCAGGCAGTCGCTGTGGCTGACCGTTATCCGC
AAGATGTCTTTGCTGAACATACACATGATTTTTGTGAGCTGGTGATTGTCTGGCGCGGTAATGGCCTGCA
TGTACTCAACGATCGCCCTTATCGCATTACCCGTGGCGATCTCTTTTACATTCATGCTGACGATAAACAC
TCCTACGCTTCCGTTAACGATCTGGTTTTGCAGAATATTATTTATTGCCCGGAGCGTCTGAAGCTGAATC
TTGACTGGCAGGGGGCGATTCCGGGATTTAACGCCAGCGCAGGGCAACCACACTGGCGCTTAGGTAGCAT
GGGGATGGCGCAGGCGCGGCAGGTTATCGGTCAGCTTGAGCATGAAAGTAGTCAGCATGTGCCGTTTGCT
AACGAAATGGCTGAGTTGCTGTTCGGGCAGTTGGTGATGTTGCTGAATCGCCATCGTTACACCAGTGATT
CGTTGCCGCCAACATCCAGCGAAACGTTGCTGGATAAGCTGATTACCCGGCTGGCGGCTAGCCTGAAAAG
TCCCTTTGCGCTGGATAAATTTTGTGATGAGGCATCGTGCAGTGAGCGCGTTTTGCGTCAGCAATTTCGC
CAGCAGACTGGAATGACCATCAATCAATATCTGCGACAGGTCAGAGTGTGTCATGCGCAATATCTTCTCC
AGCATAGCCGCCTGTTAATCAGTGATATTTCGACCGAATGTGGCTTTGAAGATAGTAACTATTTTTCGGT
GGTGTTTACCCGGGAAACCGGGATGACGCCCAGCCAGTGGCGTCATCTCAATTCGCAGAAAGATTAATTC
GCCATGCCCCATGGGTATGGACAGTTTTCCCTTTGATATGTAACGGTGAACAGTTGTTCTACTTTTGTTT
GTTAGTCTTGATGCTTCACTGATAGATACAAGAGCCATAAGAACCTCAGATCCTTCCGTATTTAGCCAGT
ATGTTCTCTAGTGTGGTTCGTTGTTTTTGCGTGAGCCATGAGAACGAACCATTGAGATCATGCTTACTTT
GCATGTCACTCAAAAATTTTGCCTCAAAACTGGTGAGCTGAATTTTTGCAGTTAAAGCATCGTGTAGTGT
TTTTCTTAGTCCGTTATGTAGGTAGGAATCTGATGTAATGGTTGTTGGTATTTTGTCACCATTCATTTTT
ATCTGGTTGTTCTCAAGTTCGGTTACGAGATCCATTTGTCTATCTAGTTCAACTTGGAAAATCAACGTAT
CAGTCGGGCGGCCTCGCTTATCAACCACCAATTTCATATTGCTGTAAGTGTTTAAATCTTTACTTATTGG
TTTCAAAACCCATTGGTTAAGCCTTTTAAACTCATGGTAGTTATTTTCAAGCATTAACATGAACTTAAAT
TCATCAAGGCTAATCTCTATATTTGCCTTGTGAGTTTTCTTTTGTGTTAGTTCTTTTAATAACCACTCAT
AAATCCTCATAGAGTATTTGTTTTCAAAAGACTTAACATGTTCCAGATTATATTTTATGAATTTTTTTAA
CTGGAAAAGATAAGGCAATATCTCTTCACTAAAAACTAATTCTAATTTTTCGCTTGAGAACTTGGCATAG
TTTGTCCACTGGAAAATCTCAAAGCCTTTAACCAAAGGATTCCTGATTTCCACAGTTCTCGTCATCAGCT
CTCTGGTTGCTTTAGCTAATACACCATAA
