>Addgene plasmid #73227 | pEcCas | depositor partial sequence | sequence record 134742 | sgRNA
GTTTTAGAGCTAGAAATAGCAAGTTAAAATAAGGCTAGTCCGTTATCAACTTGAAAAAGTG
