>Addgene plasmid #73227 | pEcCas | addgene partial sequence | sequence record 150684 | StrepPyoCas9-5UTR-F 5'-CGGTGCCACTTTTTCAAGTTG-3'
AACGGTTGGACTCAAGACGATAGTTACGACCAGTCTAAAAAGCGCCTGAATTCGCGACCTTCTCGTTACT
GACAGGAAAATGGGCCATTGGCAACCAGGGAAAGATGAACGTGATGATGTTCACAATTTGCTGAATTGTG
GTGATGTGATGCTCACCGCATTTCCTGAAAATTCACGCTGTATCTTGAAAAATCGACGTTTTTTACGTGG
TTTTCCGTCGAAAATTTAAGGTAAGAACCTGACCTCGTGATTACTATTTCGCCGTGTTGACGACATCAGG
AGGCCAGTATGACCGTATTACATAGTGTGGATTTTTTTCCGTCTGGTAACGCGTCCGTGGCGATAGAACC
CCGGCTCCCGCAGGCGGATTTTCCTGAACATCATCATGATTTTCATGAAATTGTGATTGTCGAACATGGC
ACGGGTATTCATGTGTTTAATGGGCAGCCCTATACCATCACCGGTGGCACGGTCTGTTTCGTACGCGATC
ATGATCGGCATCTGTATGAACATACCGATAATCTGTGTCTGACCAATGTGCTGTATCGCTCGCCGGATCG
ATTTCAGTTTCTCGCCGGGCTGAATCAGTTGCTGCCACAAGAGCTGGATGGGCAGTATCCGTCTCACTGG
CGCGTTAACCACAGCGTATTGCAGCAGGTGCGACAGCTGGTTGCACAGATGGAACAGCAGGAAGGGGAAA
ATGATTTACCCTCGACCGCCAGTCGCGAGATCTTGTTTATGCAATTACTGCTCTTGCTGCGTAAAAGCAG
TTTGCAGGAGAACCTGGAAAACAGCGCATCACGTCTCAACTTGCTTCTGGCCTGGCTGGAGGACCAT
