>Addgene plasmid #73227 | pEcCas | addgene partial sequence | sequence record 150685 | AraC-F-New 5'-GATGTAGCCGTCAAGTTGTCA-3'
CCCTATTTGTTTATTTTTCTAAATACATTCAAATATGTATCCGCTCATGTCTAGATTAAGAAATAATCTT
CATCTAAAATATACTTCAGTCACCTCCTAGCTGACTCAAATCAATGCGTGTTTCATAAAGACCAGTGATG
GATTGATGGATAAGAGTGGCATCTAAAACTTCTTTTGTAGACGTATATCGTTTACGATCAATTGTTGTAT
CAAAATATTTAAAAGCAGCGGGAGCTCCAAGATTCGTCAACGTAAATAAATGAATAATATTTTCTGCTTG
TTCACGTATTGGTTTGTCTCTATGTTTGTTATATGCACTAAGAACTTTATCTAAATTGGCATCTGCTAAA
ATAACACGCTTAGAAAATTCACTGATTTGCTCAATAATCTCATCTAAATAATGCTTATGCTGCTCCACAA
ACAATTGTTTTTGTTCGTTATCTTCTGGACTACCCTTCAACTTTTCATAATGACTAGCTAAATATAAAAA
ATTCACATATTTGCTTGGCAGAGCCAGCTCATTTCCTTTTTGTAATTCTCCGGCACTAGCCAGCATCCGT
TTACGACCGTTTTCTAACTCAAAAAGACTATATTTAGGTAGTTTAATGATTAAGTCTTTTTTAACTTCCT
TATATCCTTTAGCTTCTAAAAAGTCAATCGGATTTTTTTCAAAGGAACTTCTTTCCATAATTGTGATCCC
TAGTAACTCTTTAACGGATTTTAACTTCTTCGATTTCCCTTTTTCCACCTTAGCAACCACTAGGACTGAA
TAAGCTACCG
